Addgene plasmid #188775: pHR-UCOE-EF1a-Zim3-dCas9-BFP
Purpose: dCas9 with an N-term Zim3 KRAB-NLS fusion, a C-term HA-2xNLS
Depositing lab: Marco Jost & Jonathan Weissman. Depositing organization: Harvard Medical School. Publication: Maximizing CRISPRi efficacy and accessibility with dual-sgRNA libraries and optimal effectors. Replogle JM, Bonnar JL, Pogson AN, Liem CR, Maier NK, Ding Y, Russell BJ, Wang X, Leng K, Guna A, Norman TM, Pak RA, Ramos DM, Ward ME, Gilbert LA, Kampmann M, Weissman JS, Jost M. eLife. 2022 Dec 28;11:e81856. doi: 10.7554/eLife.81856. PubMed 36576240.
Backbone
  Vector backbone: pMH0006, Addgene # 135448
  Vector type: Lentiviral
  Selectable markers: mTagBFP2
Growth in bacteria
  Bacterial resistance: Ampicillin, 100 μg/mL
  Growth temperature: 37°C
  Growth strain: NEB Stable
  Copy number: High Copy
Gene/Insert
  Gene/Insert name: Zim3-dCas9-mTagBFP2
  Species: Multiple
  Promoter: EF1a
  Tag / fusion protein: Zim3 KRAB-NLS fusion (N terminal on insert); HA-2xNLS-mTagBFP2 (C terminal on insert)
  Cloning method: Gibson Cloning
Terms and licenses: Academic/Nonprofit Terms; Industry Terms: Not Available to Industry
Depositor comments: Human lentiviral vector for expression of dCas9 with an N-terminal Zim3 KRAB-NLS fusion, a C-terminal HA-2xNLS-mTagBFP2 from an EF1a promoter with an upstream ubiquitous chromatin opening element, pNM1128. Please visit https://doi.org/10.1101/2022.07.13.499814 for bioRxiv preprint.
How to cite: pHR-UCOE-EF1a-Zim3-dCas9-BFP was a gift from Marco Jost & Jonathan Weissman (Addgene plasmid # 188775 ; http://n2t.net/addgene:188775 ; RRID:Addgene_188775)
