[The description below was written by a language model from this plasmid's Addgene catalogue record and pLannotate feature annotations shown in this document.]
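Description:
pHR-UCOE-EF1a-Zim3-dCas9-BFP is a 15.7 kb HIV-1-based lentiviral transfer vector, built on the pMH0006 backbone, for stable expression of a CRISPR interference (CRISPRi) effector in human cells. In bacteria it is maintained through a high-copy ColE1/pUC-type origin and selected with ampicillin via the β-lactamase gene. The annotation also picks up remnants of older backbone elements outside the viral region: an SV40 promoter with gpt fragments, SV40 small t intron and poly(A) sequences, and pieces of tetracycline resistance, bom, rop, lacI and an RSF origin. These appear to be fragmentary carry-overs rather than functional parts.

The packaged region runs from a truncated 5' LTR through the Ψ packaging signal, a partial gag sequence, the Rev response element and the cPPT/CTS to a U3-deleted, self-inactivating 3' LTR. Between these lies the expression cassette. According to the depositor, a ubiquitous chromatin opening element sits upstream of the EF1a promoter to counter transgene silencing; it is not annotated in the feature table, although there is an unannotated gap before the EF-1α core promoter and intron A where it could lie. The promoter drives a single fusion protein: the KRAB repressor domain of human ZIM3 with an NLS at the N terminus, catalytically dead S. pyogenes Cas9 (labelled simply as Cas9 by the annotation tool), then an HA tag, two NLSs and mTagBFP2. A WPRE follows to enhance transcript expression.

Blue fluorescence is the only mammalian marker, so transduced cells are identified or sorted by BFP rather than drug selection. When paired with separately delivered sgRNAs, the Zim3-dCas9 fusion represses transcription at targeted promoters, and the construct is used to generate CRISPRi cell lines for gene knockdown and genetic screens.
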