Features (pLannotate 1.2.2; 39 found; start..end, strand, type, name):
     14..147     +  rep_origin     RSF ori (fragment): Plasmids containing the RSF 1030 origin of replication can be propagated in E. coli cells that contain additional plasmids with compatible origins.
    149..205     +  CDS            lacI (fragment): lac repressor; lacI; The lac repressor binds to the lac operator to inhibit transcription in E. coli. This inhibition can be relieved by adding lactose or isopropyl-β-D-thiogalactopyranoside (IPTG).
    212..541     +  promoter       SV40 promoter: SV40 enhancer and early promoter
    741..860     +  CDS            gpt (fragment): XGPT_ECOLI - Also known as gpp, gxu. Experimental evidence at protein level: Swiss-Prot protein existence level 1. Purine salvage pathway enzyme that catalyzes the transfer of the ribosyl-5-phosphate group from 5-phospho-alpha-D-ribose 1- diphosphate (PRPP) to the N9 position of the 6-oxopurines guanine and xanthine to form the corresponding ribonucleotides GMP (guanosine 5'- monophosphate) and XMP (xanthosine 5'-monophosphate), with the release of PPi. To a lesser extent, also acts on hypoxanthine (PubMed:9100006, PubMed:3886014). Does not ribophosphorylate adenine (PubMed:3886014). From Esch
    860..1195    +  CDS            gpt (fragment): XGPT_ECOLI - Also known as gpp, gxu. Experimental evidence at protein level: Swiss-Prot protein existence level 1. Purine salvage pathway enzyme that catalyzes the transfer of the ribosyl-5-phosphate group from 5-phospho-alpha-D-ribose 1- diphosphate (PRPP) to the N9 position of the 6-oxopurines guanine and xanthine to form the corresponding ribonucleotides GMP (guanosine 5'- monophosphate) and XMP (xanthosine 5'-monophosphate), with the release of PPi. To a lesser extent, also acts on hypoxanthine (PubMed:9100006, PubMed:3886014). Does not ribophosphorylate adenine (PubMed:3886014). From Esch
   1290..1595    +  CDS            frsA (fragment): FRSA_ECOLI - Also known as yafA. Experimental evidence at protein level: Swiss-Prot protein existence level 1. Catalyzes the hydrolysis of esters (PubMed:15808744). Displays esterase activity toward pNP-butyrate (PubMed:15808744). May stimulate mixed-acid fermentation by acting as a fermentation/respiration switch that down-regulates respiration and up- regulates fermentation rates (PubMed:15169777). From Escherichia coli (strain K12).
   1599..1673    +  CDS            small t antigen (fragment): SV40 (simian virus 40) small t antigen
   1675..1740    +  intron         small t intron: SV40 (simian virus 40) small t antigen intron
   1870..1890    +  CDS            SV40 NLS: nuclear localization signal of SV40 (simian virus 40) large T antigen
   2209..2292    +  CDS            large T antigen (fragment): large T antigen from SV40 (simian virus 40)
   2315..2449    +  polyA_signal   SV40 poly(A) signal: SV40 polyadenylation signal
   2616..2945    +  CDS            nef (fragment): NEF_HV1BR - Experimental evidence at protein level: Swiss-Prot protein existence level 1. Extracellular Nef protein targets CD4(+) T-lymphocytes for apoptosis by interacting with CXCR4 surface receptors (PubMed:14990729). From Human immunodeficiency virus type 1 group M subtype B (isolate BRU/LAI) (HIV-1).
   2993..3250    +  LTR            5' LTR (truncated): truncated 5' long terminal repeat (LTR) from HIV-1
   3297..3422    +  misc_feature   HIV-1 Ψ: packaging signal of human immunodeficiency virus type 1
   3406..3744    +  CDS            HIV-1 gag (fragment): gag protein from human immunodeficiency virus 1; gag
   3919..4152    +  misc_feature   RRE: The Rev response element (RRE) of HIV-1 allows for Rev-dependent mRNA export from the nucleus to the cytoplasm.
   4529..4629    +  CDS            Rev (fragment): human immunodeficiency virus 1 (HIV-1) Rev protein; rev; enhances nuclear export of unspliced and incompletely spliced viral mRNAs
   4666..4783    +  misc_feature   cPPT/CTS: central polypurine tract and central termination sequence of HIV-1
   4820..4843    -  misc_feature   MCS (fragment): pBluescript multiple cloning site
   5534..5745    +  promoter       EF-1α core promoter: core promoter for human elongation factor EF-1α
   5746..6684    +  intron         EF-1α intron A: intron upstream of the start codon of human EF-1α
   6748..7047    +  CDS            ZIM3 (fragment): ZIM3_HUMAN - Also known as ZNF657. Experimental evidence at protein level: Swiss-Prot protein existence level 1. May be involved in transcriptional regulation. From Homo sapiens (Human).
   7049..7073    -  protein_bind   attB2: mutant version of attB; recombination site for the Gateway® BP reaction BP Clonase™
   7141..7161    +  misc_feature   MCS (fragment): multiple cloning site
   7168..11271   +  CDS            Cas9: Cas9 (Csn1) endonuclease from the Streptococcus pyogenes Type II CRISPR/Cas system generates RNA-guided double strand breaks in DNA
  11425..12132   +  CDS            mTagBFP2: mTagBFP2 is a basic (constitutively fluorescent) blue fluorescent protein published in 2011, derived from Entacmaea quadricolor. It is reported to be a very rapidly-maturing monomer with very low acid sensitivity.
  12147..12165   +  misc_feature   MCS (fragment): pUC18/19 multiple cloning site
  12166..12184   +  misc_feature   MCS (fragment): pBluescript multiple cloning site
  12184..12772   +  misc_feature   WPRE: woodchuck hepatitis virus posttranscriptional regulatory element
  12773..12795   +  misc_feature   MCS (fragment): pBluescript multiple cloning site
  12812..12880   +  CDS            nef (fragment): NEF_HV1Z2 - Experimental evidence at protein level: Swiss-Prot protein existence level 1. Extracellular Nef protein targets CD4(+) T-lymphocytes for apoptosis by interacting with CXCR4 surface receptors. From Human immunodeficiency virus type 1 group M subtype D (isolate Z2/CDC-Z34) (HIV-1).
  12882..13115   +  LTR            3' LTR (ΔU3): self-inactivating 3' long terminal repeat (LTR) from HIV-1
  13140..13158   -  promoter       SP6 promoter: promoter for bacteriophage SP6 RNA polymerase
  13386..13665   +  CDS            TcR (fragment): tetracycline efflux protein; tet; confers resistance to tetracycline
  13666..13714   -  misc_feature   bom (fragment): basis of mobility region from pBR322
  13816..13851   -  CDS            rop (fragment): Rop protein, which maintains plasmids at low copy number; rop
  13946..14050   +  promoter       AmpR promoter: bla
  14051..14911   +  CDS            AmpR: β-lactamase; bla; confers resistance to ampicillin, carbenicillin, and related antibiotics
  15082..15670   +  rep_origin     ori: high-copy-number ColE1/pMB1/pBR322/pUC origin of replication
>Addgene plasmid #188775 | pHR-UCOE-EF1a-Zim3-dCas9-BFP | addgene full sequence | sequence record 374758 | Addgene NGS Result
CCTTTTGCTGGCCTTTTGCTCACATGTTCTTTCCTGCGTTATCCCCTGATTCTGTGGATAACCGTATTAC
CGCCTTTGAGTGAGCTGATACCGCTCGCCGCAGCCGAACGACCGAGCGCAGCGAGTCAGTGAGCGAGGAA
GCGGAAGAGCGCCCAATACGCAAACCGCCTCTCCCCGCGCGTTGGCCGATTCATTAATGCAGCTGTGGAA
TGTGTGTCAGTTAGGGTGTGGAAAGTCCCCAGGCTCCCCAGCAGGCAGAAGTATGCAAAGCATGCATCTC
AATTAGTCAGCAACCAGGTGTGGAAAGTCCCCAGGCTCCCCAGCAGGCAGAAGTATGCAAAGCATGCATC
TCAATTAGTCAGCAACCATAGTCCCGCCCCTAACTCCGCCCATCCCGCCCCTAACTCCGCCCAGTTCCGC
CCATTCTCCGCCCCATGGCTGACTAATTTTTTTTATTTATGCAGAGGCCGAGGCCGCCTCGGCCTCTGAG
CTATTCCAGAAGTAGTGAGGAGGCTTTTTTGGAGGCCTAGGCTTTTGCAAAAAGCTTGGACACAAGACAG
GCTTGCGAGATATGTTTGAGAATACCACTTTATCCCGCGTCAGGGAGAGGCAGTGCGTAAAAAGACGCGG
ACTCATGTGAAATACTGGTTTTTAGTGCGCCAGATCTCTATAATCTCGCGCAACCTATTTTCCCCTCGAA
CACTTTTTAAGCCGTAGATAAACAGGCTGGGACACTTCACATGAGCGAAAAATACATCGTCACCTGGGAC
ATGTTGCAGATCCATGCACGTAAACTCGCAAGCCGACTGATGCCTTCTGAACAATGGAAAGGCATTATTG
CCGTAAGCCGTGGCGGTCTGTACCGGGTGCGTTACTGGCGCGTGAACTGGGTATTCGTCATGTCGATACC
GTTTGTATTTCCAGCTACGATCACGACAACCAGCGCGAGCTTAAAGTGCTGAAACGCGCAGAAGGCGATG
GCGAAGGCTTCATCGTTATTGATGACCTGGTGGATACCGGTGGTACTGCGGTTGCGATTCGTGAAATGTA
TCCAAAAGCGCACTTTGTCACCATCTTCGCAAAACCGGCTGGTCGTCCGCTGGTTGATGACTATGTTGTT
GATATCCCGCAAGATACCTGGATTGAACAGCCGTGGGATATGGGCGTCGTATTCGTCCCGCCAATCTCCG
GTCGCTAATCTTTTCAACGCCTGGCACTGCCGGGCGTTGTTCTTTTTAACTTCAGGCGGGTTACAATAGT
TTCCAGTAAGTATTCTGGAGGCTGCATCCATGACACAGGCAAACCTGAGCGAAACCCTGTTCAAACCCCG
CTTTAAACATCCTGAAACCTCGACGCTAGTCCGCCGCTTTAATCACGGCGCACAACCGCCTGTGCAGTCG
GCCCTTGATGGTAAAACCATCCCTCACTGGTATCGCATGATTAACCGTCTGATGTGGATCTGGCGCGGCA
TTGACCCACGCGAAATCCTCGACGTCCAGGCACGTATTGTGATGAGCGATGCCGAACGTACCGACGATGA
TTTATACGATACGGTGATTGGCTACCGTGGCGGCAACTGGATTTATGAGTGGGCCCCGGATCTTTGTGAA
GGAACCTTACTTCTGTGGTGTGACATAATTGGACAAACTACCTACAGAGATTTAAAGCTCTAAGGTAAAT
ATAAAATTTTTAAGTGTATAATGTGTTAAACTACTGATTCTAATTGTTTGTGTATTTTAGATTCCAACCT
ATGGAACTGATGAATGGGAGCAGTGGTGGAATGCCTTTAATGAGGAAAACCTGTTTTGCTCAGAAGAAAT
GCCATCTAGTGATGATGAGGCTACTGCTGACTCTCAACATTCTACTCCTCCAAAAAAGAAGAGAAAGGTA
GAAGACCCCAAGGACTTTCCTTCAGAATTGCTAAGTTTTTTGAGTCATGCTGTGTTTAGTAATAGAACTC
TTGCTTGCTTTGCTATTTACACCACAAAGGAAAAAGCTGCACTGCTATACAAGAAAATTATGGAAAAATA
TTCTGTAACCTTTATAAGTAGGCATAACAGTTATAATCATAACATACTGTTTTTTCTTACTCCACACAGG
CATAGAGTGTCTGCTATTAATAACTATGCTCAAAAATTGTGTACCTTTAGCTTTTTAATTTGTAAAGGGG
TTAATAAGGAATATTTGATGTATAGTGCCTTGACTAGAGATCATAATCAGCCATACCACATTTGTAGAGG
TTTTACTTGCTTTAAAAAACCTCCCACACCTCCCCCTGAACCTGAAACATAAAATGAATGCAATTGTTGT
TGTTAACTTGTTTATTGCAGCTTATAATGGTTACAAATAAAGCAATAGCATCACAAATTTCACAAATAAA
GCATTTTTTTCACTGCATTCTAGTTGTGGTTTGTCCAAACTCATCAATGTATCTTATCATGTCTGGATCA
ACTGGATAACTCAAGCTAACCAAAATCATCCCAAACTTCCCACCCCATACCCTATTACCACTGCCAATTA
CCTGTGGTTTCATTTACTCTAAACCTGTGATTCCTCTGAATTATTTTCATTTTAAAGAAATTGTATTTGT
TAAATATGTACTACAAACTTAGTAGTTGGAAGGGCTAATTCACTCCCAAAGAAGACAAGATATCCTTGAT
CTGTGGATCTACCACACACAAGGCTACTTCCCTGATTAGCAGAACTACACACCAGGGCCAGGGGTCAGAT
ATCCACTGACCTTTGGATGGTGCTACAAGCTAGTACCAGTTGAGCCAGATAAGGTAGAAGAGGCCAATAA
AGGAGAGAACACCAGCTTGTTACACCCTGTGAGCCTGCATGGGATGGATGACCCGGAGAGAGAAGTGTTA
GAGTGGAGGTTTGACAGCCGCCTAGCATTTCATCACGTGGCCCGAGAGCTGCATCCGGAGTACTTCAAGA
ACTGCTGATATCGAGCTTGCTACAAGGGACTTTCCGCTGGGGACTTTCCAGGGAGGCGTGGCCTGGGCGG
GACTGGGGAGTGGCGAGCCCTCAGATCCTGCATATAAGCAGCTGCTTTTTGCCTGTACTGGGTCTCTCTG
GTTAGACCAGATCTGAGCCTGGGAGCTCTCTGGCTAACTAGGGAACCCACTGCTTAAGCCTCAATAAAGC
TTGCCTTGAGTGCTTCAAGTAGTGTGTGCCCGTCTGTTGTGTGACTCTGGTAACTAGAGATCCCTCAGAC
CCTTTTAGTCAGTGTGGAAAATCTCTAGCAGTGGCGCCCGAACAGGGACTTGAAAGCGAAAGGGAAACCA
GAGGAGCTCTCTCGACGCAGGACTCGGCTTGCTGAAGCGCGCACGGCAAGAGGCGAGGGGCGGCGACTGG
TGAGTACGCCAAAAATTTTGACTAGCGGAGGCTAGAAGGAGAGAGATGGGTGCGAGAGCGTCAGTATTAA
GCGGGGGAGAATTAGATCGCGATGGGAAAAAATTCGGTTAAGGCCAGGGGGAAAGAAAAAATATAAATTA
AAACATATAGTATGGGCAAGCAGGGAGCTAGAACGATTCGCAGTTAATCCTGGCCTGTTAGAAACATCAG
AAGGCTGTAGACAAATACTGGGACAGCTACAACCATCCCTTCAGACAGGATCAGAAGAACTTAGATCATT
ATATAATACAGTAGCAACCCTCTATTGTGTGCATCAAAGGATAGAGATAAAAGACACCAAGGAAGCTTTA
GACAAGATAGAGGAAGAGCAAAACAAAAGTAAGACCACCGCACAGCAAGCGGCCGGCCGCTGATCTTCAG
ACCTGGAGGAGGAGATATGAGGGACAATTGGAGAAGTGAATTATATAAATATAAAGTAGTAAAAATTGAA
CCATTAGGAGTAGCACCCACCAAGGCAAAGAGAAGAGTGGTGCAGAGAGAAAAAAGAGCAGTGGGAATAG
GAGCTTTGTTCCTTGGGTTCTTGGGAGCAGCAGGAAGCACTATGGGCGCAGCGTCAATGACGCTGACGGT
ACAGGCCAGACAATTATTGTCTGGTATAGTGCAGCAGCAGAACAATTTGCTGAGGGCTATTGAGGCGCAA
CAGCATCTGTTGCAACTCACAGTCTGGGGCATCAAGCAGCTCCAGGCAAGAATCCTGGCTGTGGAAAGAT
ACCTAAAGGATCAACAGCTCCTGGGGATTTGGGGTTGCTCTGGAAAACTCATTTGCACCACTGCTGTGCC
TTGGAATGCTAGTTGGAGTAATAAATCTCTGGAACAGATTTGGAATCACACGACCTGGATGGAGTGGGAC
AGAGAAATTAACAATTACACAAGCTTAATACACTCCTTAATTGAAGAATCGCAAAACCAGCAAGAAAAGA
ATGAACAAGAATTATTGGAATTAGATAAATGGGCAAGTTTGTGGAATTGGTTTAACATAACAAATTGGCT
GTGGTATATAAAATTATTCATAATGATAGTAGGAGGCTTGGTAGGTTTAAGAATAGTTTTTGCTGTACTT
TCTATAGTGAATAGAGTTAGGCAGGGATATTCACCATTATCGTTTCAGACCCACCTCCCAACCCCGAGGG
GACCCGACAGGCCCGAAGGAATAGAAGAAGAAGGTGGAGAGAGAGACAGAGACAGATCCATTCGATTAGT
GAACGGATCTCGACGGTATCGCCAAATGGCAGTATTCATCCACAATTTTAAAAGAAAAGGGGGGATTGGG
GGGTACAGTGCAGGGGAAAGAATAGTAGACATAATAGCAACAGACATACAAACTAAAGAATTACAAAAAC
AAATTACAAAAATTCAAAATTTTCGGGTTTATTACAGGGACAGCAGAGATCCAGTTTGGATCGATAAGCT
TGATATCGAATTCGGGAGGTGGTCCCTGCAGTTACGCCAATGATAACCCCCGCCAGAAAAATCTTAGTAG
CCTTCCCTTTTTGTTTTCCGTGCCCCAACTCGGCGGATTGACTCGGCCCCTTCCGGAAACACCCGAATCA
ACTTCTAGTCAAATTATTGTTCACGCCGCAATGACCCACCCCTGGCCCGCGTCTGTGGAACTGACCCCTG
GTGTACAGGAGAGTTCGCTGCTGAAAGTGGTCCCAAAGGGGTACTAGTTTTTAAGCTCCCAACTCCCCCT
CCCCCAGCGTCTGGAGGATTCCACACCCTCGCACCGCAGGGGCGAGGAAGTGGGCGGAGTCCGGTTTTGG
CGCCAGCCGCTGAGGCTGCCAAGCAGAAAAGCCACCGCTGAGGAGACTCCGGTCACTGTCCTCGCCCCGC
CTCCCCCTTCCCTCCCCTTGGGGACCACCGGGCGCCACGCCGCGAACGGTAAGTGCCGCGGTCGTCGGCG
CCTCCGCCCTCCCCCTAGGGCCCCAATTCCCAGCGGGCGCGGCGCGCGGCCCCTCCCCCCGCCGGGCGCG
CGCCCGCTGCCCCGCCCTTCGTGGCCGCCCGGCGTGGGCGGTGCCACCCCTCCCCCCGGCGGCCCCGCGC
GCAGCTCCCGGCTCCCTCCCCCTTCGGATGTGGCTTGAGCTGTAGGCGCGGAGGGGCTCCGGTGCCCGTC
AGTGGGCAGAGCGCACATCGCCCACAGTCCCCGAGAAGTTGGGGGGAGGGGTCGGCAATTGAACCGGTGC
CTAGAGAAGGTGGCGCGGGGTAAACTGGGAAAGTGATGTCGTGTACTGGCTCCGCCTTTTTCCCGAGGGT
GGGGGAGAACCGTATATAAGTGCAGTAGTCGCCGTGAACGTTCTTTTTCGCAACGGGTTTGCCGCCAGAA
CACAGGTAAGTGCCGTGTGTGGTTCCCGCGGGCCTGGCCTCTTTACGGGTTATGGCCCTTGCGTGCCTTG
AATTACTTCCACCTGGCTGCAGTACGTGATTCTTGATCCCGAGCTTCGGGTTGGAAGTGGGTGGGAGAGT
TCGAGGCCTTGCGCTTAAGGAGCCCCTTCGCCTCGTGCTTGAGTTGAGGCCTGGCCTGGGCGCTGGGGCC
GCCGCGTGCGAATCTGGTGGCACCTTCGCGCCTGTCTCGCTGCTTTCGATAAGTCTCTAGCCATTTAAAA
TTTTTGATGACCTGCTGCGACGCTTTTTTTCTGGCAAGATAGTCTTGTAAATGCGGGCCAAGATCTGCAC
ACTGGTATTTCGGTTTTTGGGGCCGCGGGCGGCGACGGGGCCCGTGCGTCCCAGCGCACATGTTCGGCGA
GGCGGGGCCTGCGAGCGCGGCCACCGAGAATCGGACGGGGGTAGTCTCAAGCTGGCCGGCCTGCTCTGGT
GCCTGGCCTCGCGCCGCCGTGTATCGCCCCGCCCTGGGCGGCAAGGCTGGCCCGGTCGGCACCAGTTGCG
TGAGCGGAAAGATGGCCGCTTCCCGGCCCTGCTGCAGGGAGCTCAAAATGGAGGACGCGGCGCTCGGGAG
AGCGGGCGGGTGAGTCACCCACACAAAGGAAAAGGGCCTTTCCGTCCTCAGCCGTCGCTTCATGTGACTC
CACGGAGTACCGGGCGCCGTCCAGGCACCTCGATTAGTTCTCGAGCTTTTGGAGTACGTCGTCTTTAGGT
TGGGGGGAGGGGTTTTATGCGATGGAGTTTCCCCACACTGAGTGGGTGGAGACTGAAGTTAGGCCAGCTT
GGCACTTGATGTAATTCTCCTTGGAATTTGCCCTTTTTGAGTTTGGATCTTGGTTCATTCTCAAGCCTCA
GACAGTGGTTCAAAGTTTTTTTCTTCCATTTCAGGTGTCGTGGAATTCTCACGCGTCTGCAGGATATCAA
GCTTGCGGTACCGCGGGCCCGGCCACCATGAACAATTCCCAGGGAAGAGTGACCTTCGAGGATGTCACTG
TGAACTTCACCCAGGGGGAGTGGCAGCGGCTGAATCCCGAACAGAGAAACTTGTACAGGGATGTGATGCT
GGAGAATTACAGCAACCTTGTCTCTGTGGGACAAGGGGAAACCACCAAACCCGATGTGATCTTGAGGTTG
GAACAAGGAAAGGAGCCATGGTTGGAGGAAGAGGAAGTGCTGGGAAGTGGCCGTGCAGAAAAAAATGGGG
ACATTGGAGGGCAGATTTGGAAGCCAAAGGATGTGAAAGAGAGTCTCTACCCAACTTTCTTGTACAAAGT
GGTTGGTGGATCTGGAGGTTCTCCCAAGAAGAAGCGCAAGGTGGGACGCGTCTGCAGGATATCAAGCTTG
CGGTACCGCGGGCCCGGGATCGCCACCATGGACAAGAAGTACAGCATCGGCCTGGCCATCGGCACCAACT
CTGTGGGCTGGGCCGTGATCACCGACGAGTACAAGGTGCCCAGCAAGAAATTCAAGGTGCTGGGCAACAC
CGACCGGCACAGCATCAAGAAGAACCTGATCGGCGCCCTGCTGTTCGACAGCGGAGAAACAGCCGAGGCC
ACCCGGCTGAAGAGAACCGCCAGAAGAAGATACACCAGACGGAAGAACCGGATCTGCTATCTGCAAGAGA
TCTTCAGCAACGAGATGGCCAAGGTGGACGACAGCTTCTTCCACAGACTGGAAGAGTCCTTCCTGGTGGA
AGAGGATAAGAAGCACGAGCGGCACCCCATCTTCGGCAACATCGTGGACGAGGTGGCCTACCACGAGAAG
TACCCCACCATCTACCACCTGAGAAAGAAACTGGTGGACAGCACCGACAAGGCCGACCTGCGGCTGATCT
ATCTGGCCCTGGCCCACATGATCAAGTTCCGGGGCCACTTCCTGATCGAGGGCGACCTGAACCCCGACAA
CAGCGACGTGGACAAGCTGTTCATCCAGCTGGTGCAGACCTACAACCAGCTGTTCGAGGAAAACCCCATC
AACGCCAGCGGCGTGGACGCCAAGGCCATCCTGTCTGCCAGACTGAGCAAGAGCAGACGGCTGGAAAATC
TGATCGCCCAGCTGCCCGGCGAGAAGAAGAATGGCCTGTTCGGCAACCTGATTGCCCTGAGCCTGGGCCT
GACCCCCAACTTCAAGAGCAACTTCGACCTGGCCGAGGATGCCAAACTGCAGCTGAGCAAGGACACCTAC
GACGACGACCTGGACAACCTGCTGGCCCAGATCGGCGACCAGTACGCCGACCTGTTTCTGGCCGCCAAGA
ACCTGTCCGACGCCATCCTGCTGAGCGACATCCTGAGAGTGAACACCGAGATCACCAAGGCCCCCCTGAG
CGCCTCTATGATCAAGAGATACGACGAGCACCACCAGGACCTGACCCTGCTGAAAGCTCTCGTGCGGCAG
CAGCTGCCTGAGAAGTACAAAGAGATTTTCTTCGACCAGAGCAAGAACGGCTACGCCGGCTACATCGATG
GCGGAGCCAGCCAGGAAGAGTTCTACAAGTTCATCAAGCCCATCCTGGAAAAGATGGACGGCACCGAGGA
ACTGCTCGTGAAGCTGAACAGAGAGGACCTGCTGCGGAAGCAGCGGACCTTCGACAACGGCAGCATCCCC
CACCAGATCCACCTGGGAGAGCTGCACGCCATTCTGCGGCGGCAGGAAGATTTTTACCCATTCCTGAAGG
ACAACCGGGAAAAGATCGAGAAGATCCTGACCTTCCGCATCCCCTACTACGTGGGCCCTCTGGCCAGGGG
AAACAGCAGATTCGCCTGGATGACCAGAAAGAGCGAGGAAACCATCACCCCCTGGAACTTCGAGGAAGTG
GTGGACAAGGGCGCCAGCGCCCAGAGCTTCATCGAGCGGATGACCAACTTCGATAAGAACCTGCCCAACG
AGAAGGTGCTGCCCAAGCACAGCCTGCTGTACGAGTACTTCACCGTGTACAACGAGCTGACCAAAGTGAA
ATACGTGACCGAGGGAATGAGAAAGCCCGCCTTCCTGAGCGGCGAGCAGAAAAAAGCCATCGTGGACCTG
CTGTTCAAGACCAACCGGAAAGTGACCGTGAAGCAGCTGAAAGAGGACTACTTCAAGAAAATCGAGTGCT
TCGACTCCGTGGAAATCTCCGGCGTGGAAGATCGGTTCAACGCCTCCCTGGGCACATACCACGATCTGCT
GAAAATTATCAAGGACAAGGACTTCCTGGACAATGAGGAAAACGAGGACATTCTGGAAGATATCGTGCTG
ACCCTGACACTGTTTGAGGACAGAGAGATGATCGAGGAACGGCTGAAAACCTATGCCCACCTGTTCGACG
ACAAAGTGATGAAGCAGCTGAAGCGGCGGAGATACACCGGCTGGGGCAGGCTGAGCCGGAAGCTGATCAA
CGGCATCCGGGACAAGCAGTCCGGCAAGACAATCCTGGATTTCCTGAAGTCCGACGGCTTCGCCAACAGA
AACTTCATGCAGCTGATCCACGACGACAGCCTGACCTTTAAAGAGGACATCCAGAAAGCCCAGGTGTCCG
GCCAGGGCGATAGCCTGCACGAGCACATTGCCAATCTGGCCGGCAGCCCCGCCATTAAGAAGGGCATCCT
GCAGACAGTGAAGGTGGTGGACGAGCTCGTGAAAGTGATGGGCCGGCACAAGCCCGAGAACATCGTGATC
GAAATGGCCAGAGAGAACCAGACCACCCAGAAGGGACAGAAGAACAGCCGCGAGAGAATGAAGCGGATCG
AAGAGGGCATCAAAGAGCTGGGCAGCCAGATCCTGAAAGAACACCCCGTGGAAAACACCCAGCTGCAGAA
CGAGAAGCTGTACCTGTACTACCTGCAGAATGGGCGGGATATGTACGTGGACCAGGAACTGGACATCAAC
CGGCTGTCCGACTACGATGTGGACGCTATCGTGCCTCAGAGCTTTCTGAAGGACGACTCCATCGATAACA
AAGTGCTGACTCGGAGCGACAAGAACCGGGGCAAGAGCGACAACGTGCCCTCCGAAGAGGTCGTGAAGAA
GATGAAGAACTACTGGCGCCAGCTGCTGAATGCCAAGCTGATTACCCAGAGGAAGTTCGACAATCTGACC
AAGGCCGAGAGAGGCGGCCTGAGCGAACTGGATAAGGCCGGCTTCATCAAGAGACAGCTGGTGGAAACCC
GGCAGATCACAAAGCACGTGGCACAGATCCTGGACTCCCGGATGAACACTAAGTACGACGAGAACGACAA
ACTGATCCGGGAAGTGAAAGTGATCACCCTGAAGTCCAAGCTGGTGTCCGATTTCCGGAAGGATTTCCAG
TTTTACAAAGTGCGCGAGATCAACAACTACCACCACGCCCACGACGCCTACCTGAACGCCGTCGTGGGAA
CCGCCCTGATCAAAAAGTACCCTAAGCTGGAAAGCGAGTTCGTGTACGGCGACTACAAGGTGTACGACGT
GCGGAAGATGATCGCCAAGAGCGAGCAGGAAATCGGCAAGGCTACCGCCAAGTACTTCTTCTACAGCAAC
ATCATGAACTTTTTCAAGACCGAGATTACCCTGGCCAACGGCGAGATCCGGAAGCGGCCTCTGATCGAGA
CAAACGGCGAAACAGGCGAGATCGTGTGGGATAAGGGCCGGGACTTTGCCACCGTGCGGAAAGTGCTGTC
TATGCCCCAAGTGAATATCGTGAAAAAGACCGAGGTGCAGACAGGCGGCTTCAGCAAAGAGTCTATCCTG
CCCAAGAGGAACAGCGACAAGCTGATCGCCAGAAAGAAGGACTGGGACCCTAAGAAGTACGGCGGCTTCG
ACAGCCCCACCGTGGCCTATTCTGTGCTGGTGGTGGCCAAAGTGGAAAAGGGCAAGTCCAAGAAACTGAA
GAGTGTGAAAGAGCTGCTGGGGATCACCATCATGGAAAGAAGCAGCTTCGAGAAGAATCCCATCGACTTT
CTGGAAGCCAAGGGCTACAAAGAAGTGAAAAAGGACCTGATCATCAAGCTGCCTAAGTACTCCCTGTTCG
AGCTGGAAAACGGCCGGAAGAGAATGCTGGCCTCTGCCGGCGAACTGCAGAAGGGAAACGAACTGGCCCT
GCCCTCCAAATATGTGAACTTCCTGTACCTGGCCAGCCACTATGAGAAGCTGAAGGGCTCCCCCGAGGAT
AATGAGCAGAAACAGCTGTTTGTGGAACAGCACAAACACTACCTGGACGAGATCATCGAGCAGATCAGCG
AGTTCTCCAAGAGAGTGATCCTGGCCGACGCTAATCTGGACAAGGTGCTGAGCGCCTACAACAAGCACAG
AGACAAGCCTATCAGAGAGCAGGCCGAGAATATCATCCACCTGTTTACCCTGACCAATCTGGGAGCCCCT
GCCGCCTTCAAGTACTTTGACACCACCATCGACCGGAAGAGGTACACCAGCACCAAAGAGGTGCTGGACG
CCACCCTGATCCACCAGAGCATCACCGGCCTGTACGAGACACGGATCGACCTGTCTCAGCTGGGAGGCGA
CGCCTATCCCTATGACGTGCCCGATTATGCCAGCCTGGGCAGCGGCTCCCCCAAGAAAAAACGCAAGGTG
GAAGATCCTAAGAAAAAGCGGAAAGTGAGCGGCCGCAGCGGAAGTGAGACCCCAGGTACATCCGAATCAG
CAACGCCTGAAAGCGTGTCTAAGGGCGAAGAGCTGATTAAGGAGAACATGCACATGAAGCTGTACATGGA
GGGCACCGTGGACAACCATCACTTCAAGTGCACATCCGAGGGCGAAGGCAAGCCCTACGAGGGCACCCAG
ACCATGAGAATCAAGGTGGTCGAGGGCGGCCCTCTCCCCTTCGCCTTCGACATCCTGGCTACTAGCTTCC
TCTACGGCAGCAAGACCTTCATCAACCACACCCAGGGCATCCCCGACTTCTTCAAGCAGTCCTTCCCTGA
GGGCTTCACATGGGAGAGAGTCACCACATACGAAGACGGGGGCGTGCTGACCGCTACCCAGGACACCAGC
CTCCAGGACGGCTGCCTCATCTACAACGTCAAGATCAGAGGGGTGAACTTCACATCCAACGGCCCTGTGA
TGCAGAAGAAAACACTCGGCTGGGAGGCCTTCACCGAGACGCTGTACCCCGCTGACGGCGGCCTGGAAGG
CAGAAACGACATGGCCCTGAAGCTCGTGGGCGGGAGCCATCTGATCGCAAACGCCAAGACCACATATAGA
TCCAAGAAACCCGCTAAGAACCTCAAGATGCCTGGCGTCTACTATGTGGACTACAGACTGGAAAGAATCA
AGGAGGCCAACAACGAGACCTACGTCGAGCAGCACGAGGTGGCAGTGGCCAGATACTGCGACCTCCCTAG
CAAACTGGGGCACAAGCTTAATTAATAAGCGATCGCCCTGCAGGCATGCAAGCTTGATATCAAGCTTATC
GATAATCAACCTCTGGATTACAAAATTTGTGAAAGATTGACTGGTATTCTTAACTATGTTGCTCCTTTTA
CGCTATGTGGATACGCTGCTTTAATGCCTTTGTATCATGCTATTGCTTCCCGTATGGCTTTCATTTTCTC
CTCCTTGTATAAATCCTGGTTGCTGTCTCTTTATGAGGAGTTGTGGCCCGTTGTCAGGCAACGTGGCGTG
GTGTGCACTGTGTTTGCTGACGCAACCCCCACTGGTTGGGGCATTGCCACCACCTGTCAGCTCCTTTCCG
GGACTTTCGCTTTCCCCCTCCCTATTGCCACGGCGGAACTCATCGCCGCCTGCCTTGCCCGCTGCTGGAC
AGGGGCTCGGCTGTTGGGCACTGACAATTCCGTGGTGTTGTCGGGGAAATCATCGTCCTTTCCTTGGCTG
CTCGCCTGTGTTGCCACCTGGATTCTGCGCGGGACGTCCTTCTGCTACGTCCCTTCGGCCCTCAATCCAG
CGGACCTTCCTTCCCGCGGCCTGCTGCCGGCTCTGCGGCCTCTTCCGCGTCTTCGCCTTCGCCCTCAGAC
GAGTCGGATCTCCCTTTGGGCCGCCTCCCCGCATCGATACCGTCGACCTCGAGGGAATTAATTCGAGCTC
GGTACCTTTAAGACCAATGACTTACAAGGCAGCTGTAGATCTTAGCCACTTTTTAAAAGAAAAGGGGGGA
CTGGAAGGGCTAATTCACTCCCAACGAAGACAAGATCTGCTTTTTGCTTGTACTGGGTCTCTCTGGTTAG
ACCAGATCTGAGCCTGGGAGCTCTCTGGCTAACTAGGGAACCCACTGCTTAAGCCTCAATAAAGCTTGCC
TTGAGTGCTTCAAGTAGTGTGTGCCCGTCTGTTGTGTGACTCTGGTAACTAGAGATCCCTCAGACCCTTT
TAGTCAGTGTGGAAAATCTCTAGCAGCATCTAGAATTAATTCCGTGTATTCTATAGTGTCACCTAAATCG
TATGTGTATGATACATAAGGTTATGTATTAATTGTAGCCGCGTTCTAACGACAATATGTACAAGCCTAAT
TGTGTAGCATCTGGCTTACTGAAGCAGACCCTATCATCTCTCTCGTAAACTGCCGTCAGAGTCGGTTTGG
TTGGACGAACCTTCTGAGTTTCTGGTAACGCCGTCCCGCACCCGGAAATGGTCAGCGAACCAATCAGCAG
GGTCATCGCTAGCCAGATCCTCTACGCCGGACGCATCGTGGCCGGCATCACCGGCGCCACAGGTGCGGTT
GCTGGCGCCTATATCGCCGACATCACCGATGGGGAAGATCGGGCTCGCCACTTCGGGCTCATGAGCGCTT
GTTTCGGCGTGGGTATGGTGGCAGGCCCCGTGGCCGGGGGACTGTTGGGCGCCATCTCCTTGCATGCACC
ATTCCTTGCGGCGGCGGTGCTCAACGGCCTCAACCTACTACTGGGCTGCTTCCTAATGCAGGAGTCGCAT
AAGGGAGAGCGTCGAATGGTGCACTCTCAGTACAATCTGCTCTGATGCCGCATAGTTAAGCCAGCCCCGA
CACCCGCCAACACCCGCTGACGCGCCCTGACGGGCTTGTCTGCTCCCGGCATCCGCTTACAGACAAGCTG
TGACCGTCTCCGGGAGCTGCATGTGTCAGAGGTTTTCACCGTCATCACCGAAACGCGCGAGACGAAAGGG
CCTCGTGATACGCCTATTTTTATAGGTTAATGTCATGATAATAATGGTTTCTTAGACGTCAGGTGGCACT
TTTCGGGGAAATGTGCGCGGAACCCCTATTTGTTTATTTTTCTAAATACATTCAAATATGTATCCGCTCA
TGAGACAATAACCCTGATAAATGCTTCAATAATATTGAAAAAGGAAGAGTATGAGTATTCAACATTTCCG
TGTCGCCCTTATTCCCTTTTTTGCGGCATTTTGCCTTCCTGTTTTTGCTCACCCAGAAACGCTGGTGAAA
GTAAAAGATGCTGAAGATCAGTTGGGTGCACGAGTGGGTTACATCGAACTGGATCTCAACAGCGGTAAGA
TCCTTGAGAGTTTTCGCCCCGAAGAACGTTTTCCAATGATGAGCACTTTTAAAGTTCTGCTATGTGGCGC
GGTATTATCCCGTATTGACGCCGGGCAAGAGCAACTCGGTCGCCGCATACACTATTCTCAGAATGACTTG
GTTGAGTACTCACCAGTCACAGAAAAGCATCTTACGGATGGCATGACAGTAAGAGAATTATGCAGTGCTG
CCATAACCATGAGTGATAACACTGCGGCCAACTTACTTCTGACAACGATCGGAGGACCGAAGGAGCTAAC
CGCTTTTTTGCACAACATGGGGGATCATGTAACTCGCCTTGATCGTTGGGAACCGGAGCTGAATGAAGCC
ATACCAAACGACGAGCGTGACACCACGATGCCTGTAGCAATGGCAACAACGTTGCGCAAACTATTAACTG
GCGAACTACTTACTCTAGCTTCCCGGCAACAATTAATAGACTGGATGGAGGCGGATAAAGTTGCAGGACC
ACTTCTGCGCTCGGCCCTTCCGGCTGGCTGGTTTATTGCTGATAAATCTGGAGCCGGTGAGCGTGGGTCT
CGCGGTATCATTGCAGCACTGGGGCCAGATGGTAAGCCCTCCCGTATCGTAGTTATCTACACGACGGGGA
GTCAGGCAACTATGGATGAACGAAATAGACAGATCGCTGAGATAGGTGCCTCACTGATTAAGCATTGGTA
ACTGTCAGACCAAGTTTACTCATATATACTTTAGATTGATTTAAAACTTCATTTTTAATTTAAAAGGATC
TAGGTGAAGATCCTTTTTGATAATCTCATGACCAAAATCCCTTAACGTGAGTTTTCGTTCCACTGAGCGT
CAGACCCCGTAGAAAAGATCAAAGGATCTTCTTGAGATCCTTTTTTTCTGCGCGTAATCTGCTGCTTGCA
AACAAAAAAACCACCGCTACCAGCGGTGGTTTGTTTGCCGGATCAAGAGCTACCAACTCTTTTTCCGAAG
GTAACTGGCTTCAGCAGAGCGCAGATACCAAATACTGTTCTTCTAGTGTAGCCGTAGTTAGGCCACCACT
TCAAGAACTCTGTAGCACCGCCTACATACCTCGCTCTGCTAATCCTGTTACCAGTGGCTGCTGCCAGTGG
CGATAAGTCGTGTCTTACCGGGTTGGACTCAAGACGATAGTTACCGGATAAGGCGCAGCGGTCGGGCTGA
ACGGGGGGTTCGTGCACACAGCCCAGCTTGGAGCGAACGACCTACACCGAACTGAGATACCTACAGCGTG
AGCTATGAGAAAGCGCCACGCTTCCCGAAGGGAGAAAGGCGGACAGGTATCCGGTAAGCGGCAGGGTCGG
AACAGGAGAGCGCACGAGGGAGCTTCCAGGGGGAAACGCCTGGTATCTTTATAGTCCTGTCGGGTTTCGC
CACCTCTGACTTGAGCGTCGATTTTTGTGATGCTCGTCAGGGGGGCGGAGCCTATGGAAAAACGCCAGCA
ACGCGGCCTTTTTACGGTTCCTGG
